>Addgene plasmid #227463 | pk335-CARGO-4mer-36kb-USF | addgene full sequence | sequence record 452302 | Addgene NGS Result
TTGAGATCCTTTTTTTCTGCGCGTAATCTGCTGCTTGCAAACAAAAAAACCACCGCTACCAGCGGTGGTT
TGTTTGCCGGATCAAGAGCTACCAACTCTTTTTCCGAAGGTAACTGGCTTCAGCAGAGCGCAGATACCAA
ATACTGTTCTTCTAGTGTAGCCGTAGTTAGGCCACCACTTCAAGAACTCTGTAGCACCGCCTACATACCT
CGCTCTGCTAATCCTGTTACCAGTGGCTGCTGCCAGTGGCGATAAGTCGTGTCTTACCGGGTTGGACTCA
AGACGATAGTTACCGGATAAGGCGCAGCGGTCGGGCTGAACGGGGGGTTCGTGCACACAGCCCAGCTTGG
AGCGAACGACCTACACCGAACTGAGATACCTACAGCGTGAGCTATGAGAAAGCGCCACGCTTCCCGAAGG
GAGAAAGGCGGACAGGTATCCGGTAAGCGGCAGGGTCGGAACAGGAGAGCGCACGAGGGAGCTTCCAGGG
GGAAACGCCTGGTATCTTTATAGTCCTGTCGGGTTTCGCCACCTCTGACTTGAGCGTCGATTTTTGTGAT
GCTCGTCAGGGGGGCGGAGCCTATGGAAAAACGCCAGCAACGCGGCCTTTTTACGGTTCCTGGCCTTTTG
CTGGCCTTTTGCTCACATGTGTTTAAGAGCTATGCTGGAAACAGCATAGCAAGTTTAAATAAGGCTAGTC
CGTTATCAACTTGAAAAAGTGGCACCGAGTCGGTGCTTTTTTTCTCGAGTACTAGGATCCATTAGGCTTT
CCCATGATTCCTTCATATTTGCATATACGATACAAGGCTGTTAGAGAGATAATTGGAATTAATTTGACTG
TAAACACAAAGATATTAGTACAAAATACGTGACGTAGAAAGTAATAATTTCTTGGGTAGTTTGCAGTTTT
AAAATTATGTTTTAAAATGGACTATCATATGCTTACCGTAACTTGAAAGTATTTCGATTTCTTGGCTTTA
TATATCTTGTGGAAAGGACGAAACACCGCAGACACTGCCACTGTACCTGTTTAAGAGCTATGCTGGAAAC
AGCATAGCAAGTTTAAATAAGGCTAGTCCGTTATCAACTTGAAAAAGTGGCACCGAGTCGGTGCTTTTTT
TCTCGAGTACTAGGATCCATTAGGCTTTCCCATGATTCCTTCATATTTGCATATACGATACAAGGCTGTT
AGAGAGATAATTGGAATTAATTTGACTGTAAACACAAAGATATTAGTACAAAATACGTGACGTAGAAAGT
AATAATTTCTTGGGTAGTTTGCAGTTTTAAAATTATGTTTTAAAATGGACTATCATATGCTTACCGTAAC
TTGAAAGTATTTCGATTTCTTGGCTTTATATATCTTGTGGAAAGGACGAAACACCGCTTTGCATGGAATT
TCCCTTGTTTAAGAGCTATGCTGGAAACAGCATAGCAAGTTTAAATAAGGCTAGTCCGTTATCAACTTGA
AAAAGTGGCACCGAGTCGGTGCTTTTTTTCTCGAGTACTAGGATCCATTAGGCTTTCCCATGATTCCTTC
ATATTTGCATATACGATACAAGGCTGTTAGAGAGATAATTGGAATTAATTTGACTGTAAACACAAAGATA
TTAGTACAAAATACGTGACGTAGAAAGTAATAATTTCTTGGGTAGTTTGCAGTTTTAAAATTATGTTTTA
AAATGGACTATCATATGCTTACCGTAACTTGAAAGTATTTCGATTTCTTGGCTTTATATATCTTGTGGAA
AGGACGAAACACCGATCTGCACTGGCACAAGGTCGTTTAAGAGCTATGCTGGAAACAGCATAGCAAGTTT
AAATAAGGCTAGTCCGTTATCAACTTGAAAAAGTGGCACCGAGTCGGTGCTTTTTTTCTCGAGTACTAGG
ATCCATTAGGCTTTCCCATGATTCCTTCATATTTGCATATACGATACAAGGCTGTTAGAGAGATAATTGG
AATTAATTTGACTGTAAACACAAAGATATTAGTACAAAATACGTGACGTAGAAAGTAATAATTTCTTGGG
TAGTTTGCAGTTTTAAAATTATGTTTTAAAATGGACTATCATATGCTTACCGTAACTTGAAAGTATTTCG
ATTTCTTGGCTTTATATATCTTGTGGAAAGGACGAAACACCGAGTATCTGCCTGACGGACCCGTTTAAGA
GCTATGCTGGAAACAGCATAGCAAGTTTAAATAAGGCTAGTCCGTTATCAACTTGAAAAAGTGGCACCGA
GTCGGTGCTTTTTTTCTCGAGTACTAGGATCCATTAGGCTTTCCCATGATTCCTTCATATTTGCATATAC
GATACAAGGCTGTTAGAGAGATAATTGGAATTAATTTGACTGTAAACACAAAGATATTAGTACAAAATAC
GTGACGTAGAAAGTAATAATTTCTTGGGTAGTTTGCAGTTTTAAAATTATGTTTTAAAATGGACTATCAT
ATGCTTACCGTAACTTGAAAGTATTTCGATTTCTTGGCTTTATATATCTTGTGGAAAGGACGAAACACCG
TTTTTTTTCTAGAGGTACCCGTTACATAACTTACGGTAAATGGCCCGCCTGGCTGACCGCCCAACGACCC
CCGCCCATTGACGTCAATAGTAACGCCAATAGGGACTTTCCATTGACGTCAATGGGTGGAGTATTTACGG
TAAACTGCCCACTTGGCAGTACATCAAGTGTATCATATGCCAAGTACGCCCCCTATTGACGTCAATGACG
GTAAATGGCCCGCCTGGCATTGTGCCCAGTACATGACCTTATGGGACTTTCCTACTTGGCAGTACATCTA
CGTATTAGTCATCGCTATTACCATGGTCGAGGTGAGCCCCACGTTCTGCTTCACTCTCCCCATCTCCCCC
CCCTCCCCACCCCCAATTTTGTATTTATTTATTTTTTAATTATTTTGTGCAGCGATGGGGGCGGGGGGGG
GGGGGGGGGGGCGCGCGSSAGGGGGGGGGGGGGGGGGGGAGGGGGGGGGSGGGGSGAGGSGGAGAGGTGC
GGCGGCAGCCAATCAGAGCGGCGCGCTCCGAAAGTTTCCTTTTATGGCGAGGCGGCGGCGGCGGCGGCCC
TATAAAAAGCGAAGCGCGCGGCGGGCGGGAGTCGCTGCGCGCTGCCTTCGCCCCGTGCCCCGCTCCGCCG
CCGCCTCGCGCCGCCCGCCCCGGCTCTGACTGACCGCGTTACTCCCACAGGTGAGCGGGCGGGACGGCCC
TTCTCCTCCGGGCTGTAATTAGCTGAGCAAGAGGTAAGGGTTTAAGGGATGGTTGGTTGGTGGGGTATTA
ATGTTTAATTACCTGGAGCACCTGCCTGAAATCACTTTTTTTCAGGTTGGACCGGTGCCACCATGAGCGA
GCTGATTAAGGAGAACATGCACATGAAGCTGTACATGGAGGGCACCGTGGACAACCATCACTTCAAGTGC
ACATCCGAGGGCGAAGGCAAGCCCTACGAGGGCACCCAGACCATGAGAATCAAGGTGGTCGAGGGCGGCC
CTCTCCCCTTCGCCTTCGACATCCTGGCTACTAGCTTCCTCTACGGCAGCAAGACCTTCATCAACCACAC
CCAGGGCATCCCCGACTTCTTCAAGCAGTCCTTCCCTGAGGGCTTCACATGGGAGAGAGTCACCACATAC
GATGACGGGGGCGTGCTGACCGCTACCCAGGACACCAGCCTCCAGGACGGCTGCCTCATCTACAACGTCA
AGATCAGAGGGGTGAACTTCACATCCAACGGCCCTGTGATGCAGAAGAAAACACTCGGCTGGGAGGCCTT
CACCGAGACGCTGTACCCCGCTGACGGCGGCCTGGAAGGCAGAAACGACATGGCCCTGAAGCTCGTGGGC
GGGAGCCATCTGATCGCAAACATCAAGACCACATATAGATCCAAGAAACCCGCTAAGAACCTCAAGATGC
CTGGCGTCTACTATGTGGACTACAGACTGGAAAGAATCAAGGAGGCCAACAACGAAACCTACGTCGAGCA
GCACGAGGTGGCAGTGGCCAGATACTGCGACCTCCCTAGCAAACTGGGGCACAAGCTTAATTAAGAATTC
CTAGAGCTCGCTGATCAGCCTCGACTGTGCCTTCTAGTTGCCAGCCATCTGTTGTTTGCCCCTCCCCCGT
GCCTTCCTTGACCCTGGAAGGTGCCACTCCCACTGTCCTTTCCTAATAAAATGAGGAAATTGCATCGCAT
TGTCTGAGTAGGTGTCATTCTATTCTGGGGGGTGGGGTGGGGCAGGACAGCAAGGGGGAGGATTGGGAAG
AGAATAGCAGGCATGCTGGGGAGCTCTCGAAGCCGCGGTGCGGGTGCCAGGGCGTGCCCTTGGGCTCCCC
GGGCGCGTACTCCACCTCACCCATCGCAGGAACCCCTAGTGATGGAGTTGGCCACTCCCTCTCTGCGCGC
TCGCTCGCTCACTGAGGCCGGGCGACCAAAGGTCGCCCGACGCCCGGGCTTTGCCCGGGCGGCCTCAGTG
AGCGAGCGAGCGCGCAGCTGCCTGCAGGGGCGCCTGATGCGGTATTTTCTCCTTACGCATCTGTGCGGTA
TTTCACACCGCATA
[95 nt withheld, positions 4565-4659]
T
[46 nt withheld, positions 4661-4706]
C
[141 nt withheld, positions 4708-4848]
CCTTTGACGTTGGAGTCCACGTTCTTT
[37 nt withheld, positions 4876-4912]
ACTCTATCTCGGGCTATTCTTTTGATTTATAAGGGATTTTGCCGATTTCGGTCTATTGGTTAAAAAATGA
GCTGATTTAACAAAAATTTAACGCGAATTTTAACAAAATATTAACGTTTACAATTTTATGGTGCACTCTC
AGTACAATCTGCTCTGATGCCGCATAGTGCTTTTCCCAAGGCAGTCTGGAGCATGCGCTTTAGCAGCCCC
GCTGGGCACTTGGCGCTACACAAGTGGCCTCTGGCCTCGCACACATTCCACATCCACCGGTAGGCGCCAA
CCGGCTCCGTTCTTTGGTGGCCCCTTCGCGCCACCTTCTACTCCTCCCCTAGTCAGGAAGTTCCCCCCCG
CCCCGCAGCTCGCGTCGTGCAGGACGTGACAAATGGAAGTAGCACGTCTCACTAGTCTCGTGCAGATGGA
CAGCACCGCTGAGCAATGGAAGCGGGTAGGCCTTTGGGGCAGCGGCCAATAGCAGCTTTGCTCCTTCGCT
TTCTGGGCTCAGAGGCTGGGAAGGGGTGGGTCCGGGGGCGGGCTCAGGGGCGGGCTCAGGGGCGGGGCGG
GCGCCCGAAGGTCCTCCGGAGGCCCGGCATTCTGCACGCTTCAAAAGCGCACGTCTGCCGCGCTGTTCTC
CTCTTCCTCATCTCCGGGCCTTTCGACCGATCATCAAGCTGCACGTGTTGACAATTAATCATCGGCATAG
TATATCGGCATAGTATAATACGACTCACTATAGGAGGGCCACCATGGGATCGGCCATTGAACAAGATGGA
TTGCACGCAGGTTCTCCGGCCGCTTGGGTGGAGAGGCTATTCGGCTATGACTGGGCACAACAGACAATCG
GCTGCTCTGATGCCGCCGTGTTCCGGCTGTCAGCGCAGGGGCGCCCGGTTCTTTTTGTCAAGACCGACCT
GTCCGGTGCCCTGAATGAACTGCAGGACGAGGCAGCGCGGCTATCGTGGCTGGCCACGACGGGCGTTCCT
TGCGCAGCTGTGCTCGACGTTGTCACTGAAGCGGGAAGGGACTGGCTGCTATTGGGCGAAGTGCCGGGGC
AGGATCTCCTGTCATCTCACCTTGCTCCTGCCGAGAAAGTATCCATCATGGCTGATGCAATGCGGCGGCT
GCATACGCTTGATCCGGCTACCTGCCCATTCGACCACCAAGCGAAACATCGCATCGAGCGAGCACGTACT
CGGATGGAAGCCGGTCTTGTCGATCAGGATGATCTGGACGAAGAGCATCAGGGGCTCGCGCCAGCCGAAC
TGTTCGCCAGGCTCAAGGCGCGCATGCCCGACGGCGAGGATCTCGTCGTGACCCATGGCGATGCCTGCTT
GCCGAATATCATGGTGGAAAATGGCCGCTTTTCTGGATTCATCGACTGTGGCCGGCTGGGTGTGGCGGAC
CGCTATCAGGACATAGCGTTGGCTACCCGTGATATTGCTGAAGAGCTTGGCGGCGAATGGGCTGACCGCT
TCCTCGTGCTTTACGGTATCGCCGCTCCCGATTCGCAGCGCATCGCCTTCTATCGCCTTCTTGACGAGTT
CTTCTGATCGAGAAATTGATGATCTATTAAACAATAAAGACGTCCACATGGAAGTGCAAACTATTAACTG
GCGAACTACTTACTCTAGCTTCCCGGCAACAATTAATAGACTGGATGGAGGCGGATAAAGTTGCAGGACC
ACTTCTGCGCTCGGCCCTTCCGGCTGGCTGGTTTATTGCTGATAAATCTGGAGCCGGTGAGCGTGGAAGC
CGCGGTATCATTGCAGCACTGGGGCCAGATGGTAAGCCCTCCCGTATCGTAGTTATCTACACGACGGGGA
GTCAGGCAACTATGGATGAACGAAATAGACAGATCGCTGAGATAGGTGCCTCACTGATTAAGCATTGGTA
ACTGTCAGACCAAGTTTACTCATATATACTTTAGATTGATTTAAAACTTCATTTTTAATTTAAAAGGATC
TAGGTGAAGATCCTTTTTGATAATCTCATGACCAAAATCCCTTAACGTGAGTTTTCGTTCCACTGAGCGT
CAGACCCCGTAGAAAAGATCAAAGGATCTTC
Features (pLannotate 1.2.2; 26 found; start..end, strand, type, name):
      1..589     +  rep_origin     ori: high-copy-number ColE1/pMB1/pBR322/pUC origin of replication
    669..736     +  misc_RNA       tracrRNA (fragment): trans-activating CRISPR RNA for the Streptococcus pyogenes CRISPR/Cas9 system
    768..999     +  promoter       U6 promoter: RNA polymerase III promoter for human U6 snRNA
   1047..1114    +  misc_RNA       tracrRNA (fragment): trans-activating CRISPR RNA for the Streptococcus pyogenes CRISPR/Cas9 system
   1146..1377    +  promoter       U6 promoter: RNA polymerase III promoter for human U6 snRNA
   1425..1492    +  misc_RNA       tracrRNA (fragment): trans-activating CRISPR RNA for the Streptococcus pyogenes CRISPR/Cas9 system
   1524..1755    +  promoter       U6 promoter: RNA polymerase III promoter for human U6 snRNA
   1803..1870    +  misc_RNA       tracrRNA (fragment): trans-activating CRISPR RNA for the Streptococcus pyogenes CRISPR/Cas9 system
   1902..2133    +  promoter       U6 promoter: RNA polymerase III promoter for human U6 snRNA
   2181..2248    +  misc_RNA       tracrRNA (fragment): trans-activating CRISPR RNA for the Streptococcus pyogenes CRISPR/Cas9 system
   2280..2511    +  promoter       U6 promoter: RNA polymerase III promoter for human U6 snRNA
   2540..2825    +  enhancer       CMV enhancer: human cytomegalovirus immediate early enhancer; contains an 18-bp deletion relative to the standard CMV enhancer
   2827..3107    +  promoter       chicken β-actin promoter: No description available
   3108..3335    +  intron         hybrid intron: hybrid between chicken β-actin (CBA) and minute virus of mice (MMV) introns (Gray et al., 2011)
   3353..4054    +  CDS            TagBFP: monomeric blue fluorescent protein mammalian codon-optimized
   4085..4196    +  polyA_signal   bGH poly(A) signal: bovine growth hormone polyadenylation signal
   4296..4365    +  protein_bind   attB: attB site for the φC31 integrase (Groth et al., 2000) phage φC31 integrase
   4368..4508    +  repeat_region  AAV2 ITR: inverted terminal repeat of adeno-associated virus serotype 2 inverted
   4513..4564    -  misc_feature   bom (fragment): basis of mobility region from pBR322
   4583..5038    +  rep_origin     f1 ori (sequence partly withheld): f1 bacteriophage origin of replication; arrow indicates direction of (+) strand synthesis
   5039..5080    -  misc_feature   bom (fragment): basis of mobility region from pBR322
   5081..5567    +  promoter       PGK promoter: mouse phosphoglycerate kinase 1 promoter
   5589..5636    +  promoter       EM7 promoter: synthetic bacterial promoter&nbsp
   5656..6459    +  CDS            NeoR/KanR: aminoglycoside phosphotransferase from Tn5; aph(3')-II (or nptII); confers resistance to neomycin, kanamycin, and G418 (Geneticin®)
   6463..6499    +  polyA_signal   PGK poly(A) signal (fragment): mouse phosphoglycerate kinase 1 polyadenylation signal
   6508..6802    +  CDS            bla(M) (fragment): β-lactamase lacking the signal sequence; bla(M); allows cytosolic expression of β-lactamase
