[The description below was written by a language model from this plasmid's Addgene catalogue record and pLannotate feature annotations shown in this document.]
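Description:
pk335-CARGO-4mer-36kb-USF is a mammalian CRISPR guide-RNA expression plasmid built on the pk335-BFP backbone. It carries a CARGO-type array of four guide RNAs that direct Streptococcus pyogenes Cas9 or dCas9 to a site about 36 kb upstream of Fgf5, within the mouse Prdm8-Fgf5 locus. The plasmid encodes no Cas9 itself, so the nuclease or dCas9 fusion must be supplied separately. In the 6,973-nt sequenced record, the array appears as a tandem series of human U6 RNA polymerase III promoters alternating with S. pyogenes guide scaffold segments (annotated as tracrRNA fragments). The table lists five U6 promoters and five scaffold fragments against four recorded guides. The first scaffold lies upstream of any U6 promoter and the last U6 promoter has no scaffold after it, which is consistent with four complete promoter-spacer-scaffold units flanked by partial units. The spacers themselves are not annotated.

Downstream of the array, a CMV enhancer/chicken β-actin promoter with a hybrid intron drives mammalian codon-optimized TagBFP, terminated by a bGH polyadenylation signal, so transfected cells can be identified or sorted by blue fluorescence. A dual PGK/EM7 promoter arrangement drives the Tn5 NeoR/KanR gene, giving G418 selection in mammalian cells and kanamycin selection in bacteria. Propagation relies on a high-copy ColE1/pUC-type origin, and an f1 origin is also present. A φC31 attB site offers a potential route to integrase-mediated genomic insertion, although the record does not state that it is used this way. A single AAV2 ITR, bom fragments and a truncated β-lactamase fragment appear to be backbone remnants. The associated publication concerns how long-range transcriptional regulation scales with genomic distance, which is consistent with using this array to recruit dCas9 or Cas9 to a defined position relative to Fgf5.
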