Addgene plasmid #227463: pk335-CARGO-4mer-36kb-USF
Purpose: 4-mer gRNA array targeting Sp dCas9/Cas9 to the Prdm8-Fgf5 locus
Depositing lab: Joanna Wysocka. Depositing organization: Stanford University. Publication: Long-range regulation of transcription scales with genomic distance in a gene-specific manner. Jensen CL, Chen LF, Swigut T, Crocker OJ, Yao D, Bassik MC, Ferrell JE Jr, Boettiger AN, Wysocka J. Mol Cell. 2025 Jan 16;85(2):347-361.e7. doi: 10.1016/j.molcel.2024.10.021. Epub 2024 Dec 2. PubMed 39626660.
Backbone
  Vector backbone: pk335-BFP
  Vector type: CRISPR
  Selectable markers: Neomycin (select with G418) ; TagBFP
Growth in bacteria
  Bacterial resistance: Kanamycin, 50 μg/mL
  Growth temperature: 37°C
  Growth strain: NEB Stable
  Copy number: High Copy
Gene/Insert
  Gene/Insert name: CARGO to 36kb Upstream Fgf5 (alt name: CARGOMid)
  gRNA/shRNA sequence: CAGACACTGCCACTGTACCT, CTTTGCATGGAATTTCCCTT, ATCTGCACTGGCACAAGGTC, AGTATCTGCCTGACGGACCC
  Species: M. musculus (mouse), Synthetic
  Cloning method: Other
Terms and licenses: Academic/Nonprofit Terms; Industry Terms: Not Available to Industry
How to cite: pk335-CARGO-4mer-36kb-USF was a gift from Joanna Wysocka (Addgene plasmid # 227463 ; http://n2t.net/addgene:227463 ; RRID:Addgene_227463)
